Addgene plasmid #144916: TFORF3440
Purpose: Lentiviral vector for overexpressing transcription factor ORFs with unique 24-bp barcodes. Barcodes facilitate identification of transcription factors in pooled screens.
Depositing lab: Feng Zhang. Depositing organization: Broad Institute. Publication: A transcription factor atlas of directed differentiation. Joung J, Ma S, Tay T, Geiger-Schuller KR, Kirchgatterer PC, Verdine VK, Guo B, Arias-Garcia MA, Allen WE, Singh A, Kuksenko O, Abudayyeh OO, Gootenberg JS, Fu Z, Macrae RK, Buenrostro JD, Regev A, Zhang F. Cell. 2023 Jan 5;186(1):209-229.e26. doi: 10.1016/j.cell.2022.11.026. PubMed 36608654.
Backbone
  Vector backbone: pLX_TRC317
  Backbone manufacturer: Broad Institute Genetic Perturbation Platform
  Backbone size w/o insert (bp): 8264
  Vector type: Mammalian Expression, Lentiviral
  Selectable markers: Puromycin
Growth in bacteria
  Bacterial resistance: Ampicillin, 100 μg/mL
  Growth temperature: 37°C
  Growth strain: NEB Stable
  Copy number: High Copy
Gene/Insert
  Gene/Insert name: ING1
  Species: H. sapiens (human)
  Insert size (bp): 1046
  Entrez Gene: ING1 (a.k.a. p24ING1c, p33, p33ING1, p33ING1b, p47, p47ING1a)
  Promoter: EF1a
  Tag / fusion protein: V5 (C terminal on insert)
  Cloning method: Gateway Cloning
  Sequencing primers: 5′ GGGTGGAGACTGAAGTTAGGCCAG; 3′ CACATAGCGTAAAAGGAGCAACATAG
Resource information
  A portion of this plasmid was derived from a plasmid made by: Broad Institute Genetic Perturbation Platform
Terms and licenses: Academic/Nonprofit Terms; Industry Terms: Not Available to Industry
Depositor comments: NM_198219.2 Please test multiple small colonies in case of plasmid recombination. To make this collection available in a timely manner, a portion of this collection was not fully sequenced by Addgene. If an Addgene verified full plasmid sequence is not available, please contact us prior to placing an order to request the full sequence.
How to cite: TFORF3440 was a gift from Feng Zhang (Addgene plasmid # 144916 ; http://n2t.net/addgene:144916 ; RRID:Addgene_144916)
