[The description below was written by a language model from this plasmid's Addgene catalogue record and pLannotate feature annotations shown in this document.]
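Description:
TFORF3440 is a third-generation-style, self-inactivating lentiviral expression plasmid built on the pLX_TRC317 backbone. It belongs to a barcoded collection of human transcription factor open reading frames designed for overexpression in mammalian cells. In bacteria it is maintained through a high-copy ColE1/pUC origin with ampicillin resistance (bla), and an f1 origin is also present. The viral portion runs from a chimeric RSV promoter/truncated HIV-1 5' LTR through the Ψ packaging signal, a gag fragment, the Rev response element and a cPPT/CTS to a ΔU3 3' LTR. This lets the genomic RNA be packaged when helper functions are supplied in trans, while integrated proviruses lack LTR promoter activity.

Two expression units sit between the LTRs. An SV40 early promoter drives puromycin N-acetyltransferase for selecting transduced cells. Downstream, the human EF-1α promoter drives the ORF, which was inserted by Gateway recombination and is flanked by attB1 and attB2 remnants. The ORF is fused at its C terminus to a V5 epitope tag for detection, and a WPRE follows to enhance transcript expression.

The catalogue lists the insert as human ING1, with the depositor citing a specific RefSeq transcript isoform. The automated annotation instead labels the coding region as ING2, the related family member. This may reflect homology-based matching, and the record itself does not resolve the discrepancy.

Each clone in the collection carries a unique 24-bp barcode, which is not separately annotated in the feature table. The barcode allows the transcription factor to be identified by sequencing in pooled screens such as directed differentiation studies. The depositor notes that the plasmid may be prone to recombination.
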