Features (pLannotate 1.2.2; 34 found; start..end, strand, type, name):
      5..231     +  promoter       RSV promoter: Rous sarcoma virus enhancer/promoter
    232..412     +  LTR            5' LTR (truncated): truncated 5' long terminal repeat (LTR) from HIV-1
    459..584     +  misc_feature   HIV-1 Ψ: packaging signal of human immunodeficiency virus type 1
    568..931     +  CDS            HIV-1 gag (fragment): gag protein from human immunodeficiency virus 1; gag
   1077..1310    +  misc_feature   RRE: The Rev response element (RRE) of HIV-1 allows for Rev-dependent mRNA export from the nucleus to the cytoplasm.
   1687..1713    +  CDS            Rev (fragment): human immunodeficiency virus 1 (HIV-1) Rev protein; rev; enhances nuclear export of unspliced and incompletely spliced viral mRNAs
   1720..1743    +  promoter       SV40 promoter (fragment): SV40 early promoter
   1744..1815    +  promoter       SV40 promoter (fragment): SV40 enhancer and early promoter
   1839..1974    +  rep_origin     SV40 ori: SV40 origin of replication
   2020..2616    +  CDS            PuroR (fragment): puromycin N-acetyltransferase; pac from Streptomyces; confers resistance to puromycin
   2665..2782    +  misc_feature   cPPT/CTS: central polypurine tract and central termination sequence of HIV-1
   2847..2913    +  CDS            small t antigen (fragment): SV40 (simian virus 40) small t antigen
   2920..4098    +  promoter       EF-1α promoter: strong constitutive promoter for human elongation factor EF-1α
   4119..4136    +  protein_bind   attB1 (fragment): mutant version of attB; core recombination site for the Gateway® BP reaction BP Clonase™
   4163..4969    +  CDS            ING2: ING2_HUMAN - Also known as ING1L. Experimental evidence at protein level: Swiss-Prot protein existence level 1. Seems to be involved in p53/TP53 activation and p53/TP53- dependent apoptotic pathways, probably by enhancing acetylation of p53/TP53. Component of a mSin3A-like corepressor complex, which is probably involved in deacetylation of nucleosomal histones. ING2 activity seems to be modulated by binding to phosphoinositides (PtdInsPs). From Homo sapiens (Human).
   4989..5006    -  protein_bind   attB2 (fragment): mutant version of attB; core recombination site for the Gateway® BP reaction BP Clonase™
   5015..5056    +  CDS            V5 tag: epitope tag from simian virus 5
   5072..5125    +  promoter       U6 promoter (fragment): RNA polymerase III promoter for human U6 snRNA
   5167..5755    +  misc_feature   WPRE: woodchuck hepatitis virus posttranscriptional regulatory element
   5806..5825    +  misc_feature   cPPT/CTS (fragment): central polypurine tract and central termination sequence of HIV-1
   5827..6060    +  LTR            3' LTR (ΔU3): self-inactivating 3' long terminal repeat (LTR) from HIV-1
   6138..6259    +  polyA_signal   SV40 poly(A) signal: SV40 polyadenylation signal
   6299..6434    +  rep_origin     SV40 ori: SV40 origin of replication
   6455..6473    -  promoter       T7 promoter: promoter for bacteriophage T7 RNA polymerase
   6481..6636    +  CDS            lacZα (fragment): LacZα fragment of β-galactosidase; lacZ fragment
   6641..7069    +  rep_origin     f1 ori (sequence partly withheld): f1 bacteriophage origin of replication; arrow indicates direction of (+) strand synthesis
   7122..7226    +  promoter       AmpR promoter: bla
   7227..8087    +  CDS            AmpR: β-lactamase; bla; confers resistance to ampicillin, carbenicillin, and related antibiotics
   8258..8846    +  rep_origin     ori: high-copy-number ColE1/pMB1/pBR322/pUC origin of replication
   9029..9121    +  CDS            lacI (fragment): lac repressor; lacI; The lac repressor binds to the lac operator to inhibit transcription in E. coli. This inhibition can be relieved by adding lactose or isopropyl-β-D-thiogalactopyranoside (IPTG).
   9134..9155    +  protein_bind   CAP binding site: CAP binding activates transcription in the presence of cAMP. E. coli catabolite activator protein
   9170..9200    +  promoter       lac promoter: promoter for the E. coli lac operon
   9208..9224    +  protein_bind   lac operator: The lac repressor binds to the lac operator to inhibit transcription in E. coli. This inhibition can be relieved by adding lactose or isopropyl-β-D-thiogalactopyranoside (IPTG). lac repressor encoded by lacI
   9269..9287    +  promoter       T3 promoter: promoter for bacteriophage T3 RNA polymerase
>Addgene plasmid #144916 | TFORF3440 | addgene full sequence | sequence record 404489 | Addgene NGS Result
TTAATGTAGTCTTATGCAATACTCTTGTAGTCTTGCAACATGGTAACGATGAGTTAGCAACATGCCTTAC
AAGGAGAGAAAAAGCACCGTGCATGCCGATTGGTGGAAGTAAGGTGGTACGATCGTGCCTTATTAGGAAG
GCAACAGACGGGTCTGACATGGATTGGACGAACCACTGAATTGCCGCATTGCAGAGATATTGTATTTAAG
TGCCTAGCTCGATACATAAACGGGTCTCTCTGGTTAGACCAGATCTGAGCCTGGGAGCTCTCTGGCTAAC
TAGGGAACCCACTGCTTAAGCCTCAATAAAGCTTGCCTTGAGTGCTTCAAGTAGTGTGTGCCCGTCTGTT
GTGTGACTCTGGTAACTAGAGATCCCTCAGACCCTTTTAGTCAGTGTGGAAAATCTCTAGCAGTGGCGCC
CGAACAGGGACTTGAAAGCGAAAGGGAAACCAGAGGAGCTCTCTCGACGCAGGACTCGGCTTGCTGAAGC
GCGCACGGCAAGAGGCGAGGGGCGGCGACTGGTGAGTACGCCAAAAATTTTGACTAGCGGAGGCTAGAAG
GAGAGAGATGGGTGCGAGAGCGTCAGTATTAAGCGGGGGAGAATTAGATCGCGATGGGAAAAAATTCGGT
TAAGGCCAGGGGGAAAGAAAAAATATAAATTAAAACATATAGTATGGGCAAGCAGGGAGCTAGAACGATT
CGCAGTTAATCCTGGCCTGTTAGAAACATCAGAAGGCTGTAGACAAATACTGGGACAGCTACAACCATCC
CTTCAGACAGGATCAGAAGAACTTAGATCATTATATAATACAGTAGCAACCCTCTATTGTGTGCATCAAA
GGATAGAGATAAAAGACACCAAGGAAGCTTTAGACAAGATAGAGGAAGAGCAAAACAAAAGTAAGACCAC
CGCACAGCAAGCGGCCGCTGATCTTCAGACCTGGAGGAGGAGATATGAGGGACAATTGGAGAAGTGAATT
ATATAAATATAAAGTAGTAAAAATTGAACCATTAGGAGTAGCACCCACCAAGGCAAAGAGAAGAGTGGTG
CAGAGAGAAAAAAGAGCAGTGGGAATAGGAGCTTTGTTCCTTGGGTTCTTGGGAGCAGCAGGAAGCACTA
TGGGCGCAGCGTCAATGACGCTGACGGTACAGGCCAGACAATTATTGTCTGGTATAGTGCAGCAGCAGAA
CAATTTGCTGAGGGCTATTGAGGCGCAACAGCATCTGTTGCAACTCACAGTCTGGGGCATCAAGCAGCTC
CAGGCAAGAATCCTGGCTGTGGAAAGATACCTAAAGGATCAACAGCTCCTGGGGATTTGGGGTTGCTCTG
GAAAACTCATTTGCACCACTGCTGTGCCTTGGAATGCTAGTTGGAGTAATAAATCTCTGGAACAGATTTG
GAATCACACGACCTGGATGGAGTGGGACAGAGAAATTAACAATTACACAAGCTTAATACACTCCTTAATT
GAAGAATCGCAAAACCAGCAAGAAAAGAATGAACAAGAATTATTGGAATTAGATAAATGGGCAAGTTTGT
GGAATTGGTTTAACATAACAAATTGGCTGTGGTATATAAAATTATTCATAATGATAGTAGGAGGCTTGGT
AGGTTTAAGAATAGTTTTTGCTGTACTTTCTATAGTGAATAGAGTTAGGCAGGGATATTCACCATTATCG
TTTCAGACCCACCTCCCAACCCCGAGGGGACCCATGCATTGCATCTCAATTAGTCAGCAACCAGGTGTGG
AAAGTCCCCAGGCTCCCCAGCAGGCAGAAGTATGCAAAGCATGCGTCTCAATTAGTCAGCAACCATAGTC
CCGCCCCTAACTCCGCCCATCCCGCCCCTAACTCCGCCCAGTTCCGCCCATTCTCCGCCCCATGGCTGAC
TAATTTTTTTTATTTATGCAGAGGCCGAGGCCGCCTCGGCCTCTGAGCTATTCCAGAAGTAGTGAGGAGG
CTTTTTTGGAGGCCTAGGCTTTTGCAAAAAGCTTTCTAGAGGTACCACCGGAGCTTACCATGACCGAGTA
CAAGCCCACGGTGCGCCTCGCCACCCGCGACGACGTCCCCAGGGCCGTACGCACCCTCGCCGCCGCGTTC
GCCGACTACCCCGCCACGCGCCACACCGTCGATCCGGACCGCCACATCGAGCGGGTCACCGAGCTGCAAG
AACTCTTCCTCACGCGCGTCGGGCTCGACATCGGCAAGGTGTGGGTCGCGGACGACGGCGCCGCCGTGGC
GGTCTGGACCACGCCGGAGAGCGTCGAAGCGGGGGCGGTGTTCGCCGAGATCGGCCCGCGCATGGCCGAG
TTGAGCGGTTCCCGGCTGGCCGCGCAGCAACAGATGGAAGGCCTCCTGGCGCCGCACCGGCCCAAGGAGC
CCGCGTGGTTCCTGGCCACCGTCGGCGTCTCGCCCGACCACCAGGGCAAGGGTCTGGGCAGCGCCGTCGT
GCTCCCCGGAGTGGAGGCGGCCGAGCGCGCCGGGGTGCCCGCCTTCCTGGAGACCTCCGCGCCCCGCAAC
CTCCCCTTCTACGAGCGGCTCGGCTTCACCGTCACCGCCGACGTCGAGGTGCCCGAAGGACCGCGCACCT
GGTGCATGACCCGCAAGCCCGGTGCCAGTTAACGAATTCTAGATCTTGAGACAAATGGCAGTATTCATCC
ACAATTTTAAAAGAAAAGGGGGGATTGGGGGGTACAGTGCAGGGGAAAGAATAGTAGACATAATAGCAAC
AGACATACAAACTAAAGAATTACAAAAACAAATTACAAAAATTCAAAATTTTCGGGTTTATTACAGGGAC
AGCAGAGATCCACTTTGGCGCCGGCTCGAGGCCTGCAGGTGCAAAGATGGATAAAGTTTTAAACAGAGAG
GAATCTTTGCAGCTAATGGACCTTCTAGGTCTTGAAAGGAGTGGGAATTGGCTCCGGTGCCCGTCAGTGG
GCAGAGCGCACATCGCCCACAGTCCCCGAGAAGTTGGGGGGAGGGGTCGGCAATTGAACCGGTGCCTAGA
GAAGGTGGCGCGGGGTAAACTGGGAAAGTGATGTCGTGTACTGGCTCCGCCTTTTTCCCGAGGGTGGGGG
AGAACCGTATATAAGTGCAGTAGTCGCCGTGAACGTTCTTTTTCGCAACGGGTTTGCCGCCAGAACACAG
GTAAGTGCCGTGTGTGGTTCCCGCGGGCCTGGCCTCTTTACGGGTTATGGCCCTTGCGTGCCTTGAATTA
CTTCCACCTGGCTGCAGTACGTGATTCTTGATCCCGAGCTTCGGGTTGGAAGTGGGTGGGAGAGTTCGAG
GCCTTGCGCTTAAGGAGCCCCTTCGCCTCGTGCTTGAGTTGAGGCCTGGCCTGGGCGCTGGGGCCGCCGC
GTGCGAATCTGGTGGCACCTTCGCGCCTGTCTCGCTGCTTTCGATAAGTCTCTAGCCATTTAAAATTTTT
GATGACCTGCTGCGACGCTTTTTTTCTGGCAAGATAGTCTTGTAAATGCGGGCCAAGATCTGCACACTGG
TATTTCGGTTTTTGGGGCCGCGGGCGGCGACGGGGCCCGTGCGTCCCAGCGCACATGTTCGGCGAGGCGG
GGCCTGCGAGCGCGGCCACCGAGAATCGGACGGGGGTAGTCTCAAGCTGGCCGGCCTGCTCTGGTGCCTG
GCCTCGCGCCGCCGTGTATCGCCCCGCCCTGGGCGGCAAGGCTGGCCCGGTCGGCACCAGTTGCGTGAGC
GGAAAGATGGCCGCTTCCCGGCCCTGCTGCAGGGAGCTCAAAATGGAGGACGCGGCGCTCGGGAGAGCGG
GCGGGTGAGTCACCCACACAAAGGAAAAGGGCCTTTCCGTCCTCAGCCGTCGCTTCATGTGACTCCACGG
AGTACCGGGCGCCGTCCAGGCACCTCGATTAGTTCTCGAGCTTTTGGAGTACGTCGTCTTTAGGTTGGGG
GGAGGGGTTTTATGCGATGGAGTTTCCCCACACTGAGTGGGTGGAGACTGAAGTTAGGCCAGCTTGGCAC
TTGATGTAATTCTCCTTGGAATTTGCCCTTTTTGAGTTTGGATCTTGGTTCATTCTCAAGCCTCAGACAG
TGGTTCAAAGTTTTTTTCTTCCATTTCAGGTGTCGTGAGGCTAGCATCGATTGATCAACAAGTTTGTACA
AAAAAGTTGGCACCATGTTGAGTCCTGCCAACGGGGAGCAGCTCCACCTGGTGAACTATGTGGAGGACTA
CCTGGACTCCATCGAGTCCCTGCCTTTCGACTTGCAGAGAAATGTCTCGCTGATGCGGGAGATCGACGCG
AAATACCAAGAGATCCTGAAGGAGCTAGACGAGTGCTACGAGCGCTTCAGTCGCGAGACAGACGGGGCGC
AGAAGCGGCGGATGCTGCACTGTGTGCAGCGCGCGCTGATCCGCAGCCAGGAGCTGGGCGACGAGAAGAT
CCAGATCGTGAGCCAGATGGTGGAGCTGGTGGAGAACCGCACGCGGCAGGTGGACAGCCACGTGGAGCTG
TTCGAGGCGCAGCAGGAGCTGGGCGACACAGCGGGCAACAGCGGCAAGGCTGGCGCGGACAGGCCCAAAG
GCGAGGCGGCAGCGCAGGCTGACAAGCCCAACAGCAAGCGCTCACGGCGGCAGCGCAACAACGAGAACCG
TGAGAACGCGTCCAGCAACCACGACCACGACGACGGCGCCTCGGGCACACCCAAGGAGAAGAAGGCCAAG
ACCTCCAAGAAGAAGAAGCGCTCCAAGGCCAAGGCGGAGCGAGAGGCGTCCCCTGCCGACCTCCCCATCG
ACCCCAACGAACCCACGTACTGTCTGTGCAACCAGGTCTCCTATGGGGAGATGATCGGCTGCGACAACGA
CGAGTGCCCCATCGAGTGGTTCCACTTCTCGTGCGTGGGGCTCAATCATAAACCCAAGGGCAAGTGGTAC
TGTCCCAAGTGCCGGGGGGAGAACGAGAAGACCATGGACAAAGCCCTGGAGAAATCCAAAAAAGAGAGGG
CTTACAACAGGTTGCCAACTTTCTTGTACAAAGTGGTTGATATCGGTAAGCCTATCCCTAACCCTCTCCT
CGGTCTCGATTCTACGTAGTAATGAACTAGTCCGTAACTTGAAAGTATTTCGATTTCTTGGCTTTATATA
TCTTGTGGAAAGGACGAGTATCTAACTCTTTTTTGAATTCGACGCGTTAAGTCGACAATCAACCTCTGGA
TTACAAAATTTGTGAAAGATTGACTGGTATTCTTAACTATGTTGCTCCTTTTACGCTATGTGGATACGCT
GCTTTAATGCCTTTGTATCATGCTATTGCTTCCCGTATGGCTTTCATTTTCTCCTCCTTGTATAAATCCT
GGTTGCTGTCTCTTTATGAGGAGTTGTGGCCCGTTGTCAGGCAACGTGGCGTGGTGTGCACTGTGTTTGC
TGACGCAACCCCCACTGGTTGGGGCATTGCCACCACCTGTCAGCTCCTTTCCGGGACTTTCGCTTTCCCC
CTCCCTATTGCCACGGCGGAACTCATCGCCGCCTGCCTTGCCCGCTGCTGGACAGGGGCTCGGCTGTTGG
GCACTGACAATTCCGTGGTGTTGTCGGGGAAATCATCGTCCTTTCCTTGGCTGCTCGCCTGTGTTGCCAC
CTGGATTCTGCGCGGGACGTCCTTCTGCTACGTCCCTTCGGCCCTCAATCCAGCGGACCTTCCTTCCCGC
GGCCTGCTGCCGGCTCTGCGGCCTCTTCCGCGTCTTCGCCTTCGCCCTCAGACGAGTCGGATCTCCCTTT
GGGCCGCCTCCCCGCGTCGACTTTAAGACCAATGACTTACAAGGCAGCTGTAGATCTTAGCCACTTTTTA
AAAGAAAAGGGGGGACTGGAAGGGCTAATTCACTCCCAACGAAGACAAGATCTGCTTTTTGCTTGTACTG
GGTCTCTCTGGTTAGACCAGATCTGAGCCTGGGAGCTCTCTGGCTAACTAGGGAACCCACTGCTTAAGCC
TCAATAAAGCTTGCCTTGAGTGCTTCAAGTAGTGTGTGCCCGTCTGTTGTGTGACTCTGGTAACTAGAGA
TCCCTCAGACCCTTTTAGTCAGTGTGGAAAATCTCTAGCAGTACGTATAGTAGTTCATGTCATCTTATTA
TTCAGTATTTATAACTTGCAAAGAAATGAATATCAGAGAGTGAGAGGAACTTGTTTATTGCAGCTTATAA
TGGTTACAAATAAAGCAATAGCATCACAAATTTCACAAATAAAGCATTTTTTTCACTGCATTCTAGTTGT
GGTTTGTCCAAACTCATCAATGTATCTTATCATGTCTGGCTCTAGCTATCCCGCCCCTAACTCCGCCCAT
CCCGCCCCTAACTCCGCCCAGTTCCGCCCATTCTCCGCCCCATGGCTGACTAATTTTTTTTATTTATGCA
GAGGCCGAGGCCGCCTCGGCCTCTGAGCTATTCCAGAAGTAGTGAGGAGGCTTTTTTGGAGGCCTAGGGA
CGTACCCAATTCGCCCTATAGTGAGTCGTATTACGCGCGCTCACTGGCCGTCGTTTTACAACGTCGTGAC
TGGGAAAACCCTGGCGTTACCCAACTTAATCGCCTTGCAGCACATCCCCCTTTCGCCAGCTGGCGTAATA
GCGAAGAGGCCCGCACCGATCGCCCTTCCCAACAGTTGCGCAGCCTGAATGGCGAATGGG
[124 nt withheld, positions 6641-6764]
C
[91 nt withheld, positions 6766-6856]
A
[49 nt withheld, positions 6858-6906]
CCTTTGACGTTGGAGTCCACGTTCTTT
[37 nt withheld, positions 6934-6970]
ACCCTATCTCGGTCTATTCTTTTGATTTATAAGGGATTTTGCCGATTTCGGCCTATTGGTTAAAAAATGA
GCTGATTTAACAAAAATTTAACGCGAATTTTAACAAAATATTAACGCTTACAATTTAGGTGGCACTTTTC
GGGGAAATGTGCGCGGAACCCCTATTTGTTTATTTTTCTAAATACATTCAAATATGTATCCGCTCATGAG
ACAATAACCCTGATAAATGCTTCAATAATATTGAAAAAGGAAGAGTATGAGTATTCAACATTTCCGTGTC
GCCCTTATTCCCTTTTTTGCGGCATTTTGCCTTCCTGTTTTTGCTCACCCAGAAACGCTGGTGAAAGTAA
AAGATGCTGAAGATCAGTTGGGTGCACGAGTGGGTTACATCGAACTGGATCTCAACAGCGGTAAGATCCT
TGAGAGTTTTCGCCCCGAAGAACGTTTTCCAATGATGAGCACTTTTAAAGTTCTGCTATGTGGCGCGGTA
TTATCCCGTATTGACGCCGGGCAAGAGCAACTCGGTCGCCGCATACACTATTCTCAGAATGACTTGGTTG
AGTACTCACCAGTCACAGAAAAGCATCTTACGGATGGCATGACAGTAAGAGAATTATGCAGTGCTGCCAT
AACCATGAGTGATAACACTGCGGCCAACTTACTTCTGACAACGATCGGAGGACCGAAGGAGCTAACCGCT
TTTTTGCACAACATGGGGGATCATGTAACTCGCCTTGATCGTTGGGAACCGGAGCTGAATGAAGCCATAC
CAAACGACGAGCGTGACACCACGATGCCTGTAGCAATGGCAACAACGTTGCGCAAACTATTAACTGGCGA
ACTACTTACTCTAGCTTCCCGGCAACAATTAATAGACTGGATGGAGGCGGATAAAGTTGCAGGACCACTT
CTGCGCTCGGCCCTTCCGGCTGGCTGGTTTATTGCTGATAAATCTGGAGCCGGTGAGCGTGGGTCTCGCG
GTATCATTGCAGCACTGGGGCCAGATGGTAAGCCCTCCCGTATCGTAGTTATCTACACGACGGGGAGTCA
GGCAACTATGGATGAACGAAATAGACAGATCGCTGAGATAGGTGCCTCACTGATTAAGCATTGGTAACTG
TCAGACCAAGTTTACTCATATATACTTTAGATTGATTTAAAACTTCATTTTTAATTTAAAAGGATCTAGG
TGAAGATCCTTTTTGATAATCTCATGACCAAAATCCCTTAACGTGAGTTTTCGTTCCACTGAGCGTCAGA
CCCCGTAGAAAAGATCAAAGGATCTTCTTGAGATCCTTTTTTTCTGCGCGTAATCTGCTGCTTGCAAACA
AAAAAACCACCGCTACCAGCGGTGGTTTGTTTGCCGGATCAAGAGCTACCAACTCTTTTTCCGAAGGTAA
CTGGCTTCAGCAGAGCGCAGATACCAAATACTGTTCTTCTAGTGTAGCCGTAGTTAGGCCACCACTTCAA
GAACTCTGTAGCACCGCCTACATACCTCGCTCTGCTAATCCTGTTACCAGTGGCTGCTGCCAGTGGCGAT
AAGTCGTGTCTTACCGGGTTGGACTCAAGACGATAGTTACCGGATAAGGCGCAGCGGTCGGGCTGAACGG
GGGGTTCGTGCACACAGCCCAGCTTGGAGCGAACGACCTACACCGAACTGAGATACCTACAGCGTGAGCT
ATGAGAAAGCGCCACGCTTCCCGAAGGGAGAAAGGCGGACAGGTATCCGGTAAGCGGCAGGGTCGGAACA
GGAGAGCGCACGAGGGAGCTTCCAGGGGGAAACGCCTGGTATCTTTATAGTCCTGTCGGGTTTCGCCACC
TCTGACTTGAGCGTCGATTTTTGTGATGCTCGTCAGGGGGGCGGAGCCTATGGAAAAACGCCAGCAACGC
GGCCTTTTTACGGTTCCTGGCCTTTTGCTGGCCTTTTGCTCACATGTTCTTTCCTGCGTTATCCCCTGAT
TCTGTGGATAACCGTATTACCGCCTTTGAGTGAGCTGATACCGCTCGCCGCAGCCGAACGACCGAGCGCA
GCGAGTCAGTGAGCGAGGAAGCGGAAGAGCGCCCAATACGCAAACCGCCTCTCCCCGCGCGTTGGCCGAT
TCATTAATGCAGCTGGCACGACAGGTTTCCCGACTGGAAAGCGGGCAGTGAGCGCAACGCAATTAATGTG
AGTTAGCTCACTCATTAGGCACCCCAGGCTTTACACTTTATGCTTCCGGCTCGTATGTTGTGTGGAATTG
TGAGCGGATAACAATTTCACACAGGAAACAGCTATGACCATGATTACGCCAAGCGCGCAATTAACCCTCA
CTAAAGGGAACAAAAGCTGGAGCTGCAAGC
