>Addgene plasmid #144916 | TFORF3440 | depositor partial sequence | sequence record 286863 | Insert
ATCGATTGATCAACAAGTTTGTACAAAAAAGTTGGCACCATGTTGAGTCCTGCCAACGGGGAGCAGCTCC
ACCTGGTGAACTATGTGGAGGACTACCTGGACTCCATCGAGTCCCTGCCTTTCGACTTGCAGAGAAATGT
CTCGCTGATGCGGGAGATCGACGCGAAATACCAAGAGATCCTGAAGGAGCTAGACGAGTGCTACGAGCGC
TTCAGTCGCGAGACAGACGGGGCGCAGAAGCGGCGGATGCTGCACTGTGTGCAGCGCGCGCTGATCCGCA
GCCAGGAGCTGGGCGACGAGAAGATCCAGATCGTGAGCCAGATGGTGGAGCTGGTGGAGAACCGCACGCG
GCAGGTGGACAGCCACGTGGAGCTGTTCGAGGCGCAGCAGGAGCTGGGCGACACAGCGGGCAACAGCGGC
AAGGCTGGCGCGGACAGGCCCAAAGGCGAGGCGGCAGCGCAGGCTGACAAGCCCAACAGCAAGCGCTCAC
GGCGGCAGCGCAACAACGAGAACCGTGAGAACGCGTCCAGCAACCACGACCACGACGACGGCGCCTCGGG
CACACCCAAGGAGAAGAAGGCCAAGACCTCCAAGAAGAAGAAGCGCTCCAAGGCCAAGGCGGAGCGAGAG
GCGTCCCCTGCCGACCTCCCCATCGACCCCAACGAACCCACGTACTGTCTGTGCAACCAGGTCTCCTATG
GGGAGATGATCGGCTGCGACAACGACGAGTGCCCCATCGAGTGGTTCCACTTCTCGTGCGTGGGGCTCAA
TCATAAACCCAAGGGCAAGTGGTACTGTCCCAAGTGCCGGGGGGAGAACGAGAAGACCATGGACAAAGCC
CTGGAGAAATCCAAAAAAGAGAGGGCTTACAACAGGTTGCCAACTTTCTTGTACAAAGTGGTTGATATCG
GTAAGCCTATCCCTAACCCTCTCCTCGGTCTCGATTCTACGTAGTAATGAACTAGTCCGTAACTTGAAAG
TATTTCGATTTCTTGGCTTTATATATCTTGTGGAAAGGACGAGTATCTAACTCTTTTTTGAATTCG
