>Addgene plasmid #144916 | TFORF3440 | depositor partial sequence | sequence record 286864 | Barcode
GTATCTAACTCTTTTTTGAATTCG
